>Addgene plasmid #113149 | pdCas9-J23111 | addgene full sequence | sequence record 267745 | Addgene NGS Result
ATGGATAAGAAATACTCAATAGGCTTAGCTATCGGCACAAATAGCGTCGGATGGGCGGTGATCACTGATG
AATATAAGGTTCCGTCTAAAAAGTTCAAGGTTCTGGGAAATACAGACCGCCACAGTATCAAAAAAAATCT
TATAGGGGCTCTTTTATTTGACAGTGGAGAGACAGCGGAAGCGACTCGTCTCAAACGGACAGCTCGTAGA
AGGTATACACGTCGGAAGAATCGTATTTGTTATCTACAGGAGATTTTTTCAAATGAGATGGCGAAAGTAG
ATGATAGTTTCTTTCATCGACTTGAAGAGTCTTTTTTGGTGGAAGAAGACAAGAAGCATGAACGTCATCC
TATTTTTGGAAATATAGTAGATGAAGTTGCTTATCATGAGAAATATCCAACTATCTATCATCTGCGAAAA
AAATTGGTAGATTCTACTGATAAAGCGGATTTGCGCTTAATCTATTTGGCCTTAGCGCATATGATTAAGT
TTCGTGGTCATTTTTTGATTGAGGGAGATTTAAATCCTGATAATAGTGATGTGGACAAACTATTTATCCA
GTTGGTACAAACCTACAATCAATTATTTGAAGAAAACCCTATTAACGCAAGTGGAGTAGATGCTAAAGCG
ATTCTTTCTGCACGATTGAGTAAATCAAGACGATTAGAAAATCTCATTGCTCAGCTCCCCGGTGAGAAGA
AAAATGGCTTATTTGGGAATCTCATTGCTTTGTCATTGGGTTTGACCCCTAATTTTAAATCAAATTTTGA
TTTGGCAGAAGATGCTAAATTACAGCTTTCAAAAGATACTTACGATGATGATTTAGATAATTTATTGGCG
CAAATTGGAGATCAATATGCTGATTTGTTTTTGGCAGCTAAGAATTTATCAGATGCTATTTTACTTTCAG
ATATCCTAAGAGTAAATACTGAAATAACTAAGGCTCCCCTATCAGCTTCAATGATTAAACGCTACGATGA
ACATCATCAAGACTTGACTCTTTTAAAAGCTTTAGTTCGACAACAACTTCCAGAAAAGTATAAAGAAATC
TTTTTTGATCAATCAAAAAACGGATATGCAGGTTATATTGATGGGGGAGCTAGCCAAGAAGAATTTTATA
AATTTATCAAACCAATTTTAGAAAAAATGGATGGTACTGAGGAATTATTGGTGAAACTAAATCGTGAAGA
TTTGCTGCGCAAGCAACGGACCTTTGACAACGGCTCTATTCCCCATCAAATTCACTTGGGTGAGCTGCAT
GCTATTTTGAGAAGACAAGAAGACTTTTATCCATTTTTAAAAGACAATCGTGAGAAGATTGAAAAAATCT
TGACTTTTCGAATTCCTTATTATGTTGGTCCATTGGCGCGTGGCAATAGTCGTTTTGCATGGATGACTCG
GAAGTCTGAAGAAACAATTACCCCATGGAATTTTGAAGAAGTTGTCGATAAAGGTGCTTCAGCTCAATCA
TTTATTGAACGCATGACAAACTTTGATAAAAATCTTCCAAATGAAAAAGTACTACCAAAACATAGTTTGC
TTTATGAGTATTTTACGGTTTATAACGAATTGACAAAGGTCAAATATGTTACTGAAGGAATGCGAAAACC
AGCATTTCTTTCAGGTGAACAGAAGAAAGCCATTGTTGATTTACTCTTCAAAACAAATCGAAAAGTAACC
GTTAAGCAATTAAAAGAAGATTATTTCAAAAAAATAGAATGTTTTGATAGTGTTGAAATTTCAGGAGTTG
AAGATAGATTTAATGCTTCATTAGGTACCTACCATGATTTGCTAAAAATTATTAAAGATAAAGATTTTTT
GGATAATGAAGAAAATGAAGATATCTTAGAGGATATTGTTTTAACATTGACCTTATTTGAAGATAGGGAG
ATGATTGAGGAAAGACTTAAAACATATGCTCACCTCTTTGATGATAAGGTGATGAAACAGCTTAAACGTC
GCCGTTATACTGGTTGGGGACGTTTGTCTCGAAAATTGATTAATGGTATTAGGGATAAGCAATCTGGCAA
AACAATATTAGATTTTTTGAAATCAGATGGTTTTGCCAATCGCAATTTTATGCAGCTGATCCATGATGAT
AGTTTGACATTTAAAGAAGACATTCAAAAAGCACAAGTGTCTGGACAAGGCGATAGTTTACATGAACATA
TTGCAAATTTAGCTGGTAGCCCTGCTATTAAAAAAGGTATTTTACAGACTGTAAAAGTTGTTGATGAATT
GGTCAAAGTAATGGGGCGGCATAAGCCAGAAAATATCGTTATTGAAATGGCACGTGAAAATCAGACAACT
CAAAAGGGCCAGAAAAATTCGCGAGAGCGTATGAAACGAATCGAAGAAGGTATCAAAGAATTAGGAAGTC
AGATTCTTAAAGAGCATCCTGTTGAAAATACTCAATTGCAAAATGAAAAGCTCTATCTCTATTATCTCCA
AAATGGAAGAGACATGTATGTGGACCAAGAATTAGATATTAATCGTTTAAGTGATTATGATGTCGATGCC
ATTGTTCCACAAAGTTTCCTTAAAGACGATTCAATAGACAATAAGGTCTTAACGCGTTCTGATAAAAATC
GTGGTAAATCGGATAACGTTCCAAGTGAAGAAGTAGTCAAAAAGATGAAAAACTATTGGAGACAACTTCT
AAACGCCAAGTTAATCACTCAACGTAAGTTTGATAATTTAACGAAAGCTGAACGTGGAGGTTTGAGTGAA
CTTGATAAAGCTGGTTTTATCAAACGCCAATTGGTTGAAACTCGCCAAATCACTAAGCATGTGGCACAAA
TTTTGGATAGTCGCATGAATACTAAATACGATGAAAATGATAAACTTATTCGAGAGGTTAAAGTGATTAC
CTTAAAATCTAAATTAGTTTCTGACTTCCGAAAAGATTTCCAATTCTATAAAGTACGTGAGATTAACAAT
TACCATCATGCCCATGATGCGTATCTAAATGCCGTCGTTGGAACTGCTTTGATTAAGAAATATCCAAAAC
TTGAATCGGAGTTTGTCTATGGTGATTATAAAGTTTATGATGTTCGTAAAATGATTGCTAAGTCTGAGCA
AGAAATAGGCAAAGCAACCGCAAAATATTTCTTTTACTCTAATATCATGAACTTCTTCAAAACAGAAATT
ACACTTGCAAATGGAGAGATTCGCAAACGCCCTCTAATCGAAACTAATGGGGAAACTGGAGAAATTGTCT
GGGATAAAGGGCGAGATTTTGCCACAGTGCGCAAAGTATTGTCCATGCCCCAAGTCAATATTGTCAAGAA
AACAGAAGTACAGACAGGCGGATTCTCCAAGGAGTCAATTTTACCAAAAAGAAATTCGGACAAGCTTATT
GCTCGTAAAAAAGACTGGGATCCAAAAAAATATGGTGGTTTTGATAGTCCAACGGTAGCTTATTCAGTCC
TAGTGGTTGCTAAGGTGGAAAAAGGGAAATCGAAGAAGTTAAAATCCGTTAAAGAGTTACTAGGGATCAC
AATTATGGAAAGAAGTTCCTTTGAAAAAAATCCGATTGACTTTTTAGAAGCTAAAGGATATAAGGAAGTT
AAAAAAGACTTAATCATTAAACTACCTAAATATAGTCTTTTTGAGTTAGAAAACGGTCGTAAACGGATGC
TGGCTAGTGCCGGAGAATTACAAAAAGGAAATGAGCTGGCTCTGCCAAGCAAATATGTGAATTTTTTATA
TTTAGCTAGTCATTATGAAAAGTTGAAGGGTAGTCCAGAAGATAACGAACAAAAACAATTGTTTGTGGAG
CAGCATAAGCATTATTTAGATGAGATTATTGAGCAAATCAGTGAATTTTCTAAGCGTGTTATTTTAGCAG
ATGCCAATTTAGATAAAGTTCTTAGTGCATATAACAAACATAGAGACAAACCAATACGTGAACAAGCAGA
AAATATTATTCATTTATTTACGTTGACGAATCTTGGAGCTCCCGCTGCTTTTAAATATTTTGATACAACA
ATTGATCGTAAACGATATACGTCTACAAAAGAAGTTTTAGATGCCACTCTTATCCATCAATCCATCACTG
GTCTTTATGAAACACGCATTGATTTGAGTCAGCTAGGAGGTGACTAACTCGAGTAAGGATCTCCAGGCAT
CAAATAAAACGAAAGGCTCAGTCGAAAGACTGGGCCTTTCGTTTTATCTGTTGTTTGTCGGTGAACGCTC
TCTACTAGAGTCACACTGGCTCACCTTCGGGTGGGCCTTTCTGCGTTTATACCTAGGGATATATTCCGCT
TCCTCGCTCACTGACTCGCTACGCTCGGTCGTTCGACTGCGGCGAGCGGAAATGGCTTACGAACGGGGCG
GAGATTTCCTGGAAGATGCCAGGAAGATACTTAACAGGGAAGTGAGAGGGCCGCGGCAAAGCCGTTTTTC
CATAGGCTCCGCCCCCCTGACAAGCATCACGAAATCTGACGCTCAAATCAGTGGTGGCGAAACCCGACAG
GACTATAAAGATACCAGGCGTTTCCCCCTGGCGGCTCCCTCGTGCGCTCTCCTGTTCCTGCCTTTCGGTT
TACCGGTGTCATTCCGCTGTTATGGCCGCGTTTGTCTCATTCCACGCCTGACACTCAGTTCCGGGTAGGC
AGTTCGCTCCAAGCTGGACTGTATGCACGAACCCCCCGTTCAGTCCGACCGCTGCGCCTTATCCGGTAAC
TATCGTCTTGAGTCCAACCCGGAAAGACATGCAAAAGCACCACTGGCAGCAGCCACTGGTAATTGATTTA
GAGGAGTTAGTCTTGAAGTCATGCGCCGGTTAAGGCTAAACTGAAAGGACAAGTTTTGGTGACTGCGCTC
CTCCAAGCCAGTTACCTCGGTTCAAAGAGTTGGTAGCTCAGAGAACCTTCGAAAAACCGCCCTGCAAGGC
GGTTTTTTCGTTTTCAGAGCAAGAGATTACGCGCAGACCAAAACGATCTCAAGAAGATCATCTTATTAAT
CAGATAAAATATTTCTAGATTTCAGTGCAATTTATCTCTTCAAATGTAGCACCTGAAGTCAGCCCCATAC
GATATAAGTTGTTACTAGTGCTTGGATTCTCACCAATAAAAAACGCCCGGCGGCAACCGAGCGTTCTGAA
CAAATCCAGATGGAGTTCTGAGGTCATTACTGGATCTATCAACAGGAGTCCAAGCGAGCTCGATATCAAA
TTATTAGAAAAACTCATCGAGCATCAAATGAAACTGCAATTTATTCATATCAGGATTATCAATACCATAT
TTTTGAAAAAGCCGTTTCTGTAATGAAGGAGAAAACTCACCGAGGCAGTTCCATAGGATGGCAAGATCCT
GGTATCGGTCTGCGATTCCGACTCGTCCAACATCAATACAACCTATTAATTTCCCCTCGTCAAAAATAAG
GTTATCAAGTGAGAAATCACCATGAGTGACGACTGAATCCGGTGAGAATGGCAAAAGCTTATGCATTTCT
TTCCAGACTTGTTCAACAGGCCAGCCATTACGCTCGTCATCAAAATCACTCGCATCAACCAAACCGTTAT
TCATTCGTGATTGCGCCTGAGCGAGACGAAATACGCGATCGCTGTTAAAAGGACAATTACAAACAGGAAT
CGAATGCAACCGGCGCAGGAACACTGCCAGCGCATCAACAATATTTTCACCTGAATCAGGATATTCTTCT
AATACCTGGAATGCTGTTTTCCCGGGGATCGCAGTGGTGAGTAACCATGCATCATCAGGAGTACGGATAA
AATGCTTGATGGTCGGAAGAGGCATAAATTCCGTCAGCCAGTTTAGTCTGACCATCTCATCTGTAACATC
ATTGGCAACGCTACCTTTGCCATGTTTCAGAAACAACTCTGGCGCATCGGGCTTCCCATACAATCGATAG
ATTGTCGCACCTGATTGCCCGACATTATCGCGAGCCCATTTATACCCATATAAATCAGCATCCATGTTGG
AATTTAATCGCGGCCTCGAGCAAGACGTTTCCCGTTGAATATGGCTCATAACACCCCTTGTATTACTGTT
TATGTAAGCAGACAGTTTTATTGTTCATGATGATATATTTTTATCTTGTGCAATGTAACATCAGAGATTT
TGAGACACAACGTGGCTTTCCCTGCATTGACGGCTAGCTCAGTCCTAGGTATAGTGCTAGCGGCCGCAGA
TCTAAAGAGGAGAAAGGATCT
Features (pLannotate 1.2.2; 8 found; start..end, strand, type, name):
      1..4105    +  CDS            dCas9 (fragment): catalytically dead mutant of the Cas9 endonuclease from the Streptococcus pyogenes Type II CRISPR/Cas system RNA-guided DNA-binding protein that lacks endonuclease activity due to the D10A mutation in the RuvC catalytic domain and the H840A mutation in the HNH catalytic domain
   4131..4202    +  terminator     rrnB T1 terminator: transcription terminator T1 from the E. coli rrnB gene
   4218..4245    +  terminator     T7Te terminator: phage T7 early transcription terminator
   4264..4319    -  rep_origin     RSF ori (fragment): Plasmids containing the RSF 1030 origin of replication can be propagated in E. coli cells that contain additional plasmids with compatible origins.
   4407..4952    -  rep_origin     p15A ori: Plasmids containing the medium-copy-number p15A origin of replication can be propagated in E. coli cells that contain a second plasmid with the ColE1 origin.
   5066..5160    -  terminator     lambda t0 terminator: transcription terminator from phage lambda
   5184..5999    -  CDS            KanR: aminoglycoside phosphotransferase; aph(3')-Ia; confers resistance to kanamycin in bacteria or G418 (Geneticin®) in eukaryotes
   6117..6143    +  promoter       J23119(SpeI) promoter (fragment): bacterial promoter (Registry of Standard Biological Parts BBa J23119) modified to end with an SpeI site
