[The description below was written by a language model from this plasmid's Addgene catalogue record and pLannotate feature annotations shown in this document.]
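Description:
pdCas9-J23111 is a 6.2 kb bacterial expression plasmid that constitutively produces catalytically dead Cas9 (dCas9) from the Streptococcus pyogenes type II CRISPR system. The protein carries the D10A substitution in the RuvC domain and H840A in the HNH domain, so it retains RNA-guided DNA binding but cannot cut its target. The record gives no named backbone; the construct was assembled by Gibson cloning. It replicates from a p15A origin, which is compatible with ColE1-type plasmids and so allows a separate guide RNA plasmid to be maintained in the same E. coli cell. The catalogue lists it as low copy. A short fragment annotated as RSF origin lies next to p15A and is probably a partial similarity match rather than a second functional origin. Selection is by kanamycin through an aminoglycoside phosphotransferase gene, which is followed by a lambda t0 terminator.

The dCas9 reading frame occupies about two thirds of the plasmid and is followed by tandem rrnB T1 and T7Te terminators that insulate the downstream origin and marker. Just upstream of the coding sequence, across the circular junction, the annotation software detects a partial match to the J23119 synthetic constitutive promoter. Given the plasmid name, this is most likely J23111, a related member of the same Anderson promoter series, although the feature table does not label it as such. No guide RNA cassette is annotated, so the guide must be supplied from another construct. The associated work concerns pooled CRISPR interference screening in bacteria, where steady dCas9 expression combined with guide libraries enables genome-scale transcriptional repression studies.
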