Addgene plasmid #113149: pdCas9-J23111
Purpose: Plasmid constitutively expressing dCas9 protein
Depositing lab: Chong Zhang. Depositing organization: Tsinghua University. Publication: Pooled CRISPR interference screening enables genome-scale functional genomics study in bacteria with superior performance. Wang T, Guan C, Guo J, Liu B, Wu Y, Xie Z, Zhang C, Xing XH. Nat Commun. 2018 Jun 26;9(1):2475. doi: 10.1038/s41467-018-04899-x. PubMed 29946130.
Backbone
  Vector backbone: N.A.
  Vector type: Bacterial Expression
Growth in bacteria
  Bacterial resistance: Kanamycin, 50 μg/mL
  Growth temperature: 37°C
  Growth strain: DH5alpha
  Copy number: Low Copy
Gene/Insert
  Gene/Insert name: dCas9
  Mutation: D10A & H840A
  Cloning method: Gibson Cloning
Terms and licenses: Academic/Nonprofit Terms; Industry Terms: Not Available to Industry
Depositor comments: Please visit https://www.biorxiv.org/content/early/2018/02/26/272377 for bioRxiv preprint.
How to cite: pdCas9-J23111 was a gift from Chong Zhang (Addgene plasmid # 113149 ; http://n2t.net/addgene:113149 ; RRID:Addgene_113149)
